Addgene plasmid #99524: pHis-AID*-9myc
Purpose: C-terminal AID*-9myc degron cassette with HIS3MX marker for S. cerevisiae
Depositing lab: Helle Ulrich. Depositing organization: Cancer Research UK. Publication: An expanded tool kit for the auxin-inducible degron system in budding yeast. Morawska M, Ulrich HD. Yeast. 2013 Sep;30(9):341-51. doi: 10.1002/yea.2967. Epub 2013 Jul 23. PubMed 23836714.
Backbone
  Vector backbone: pFA6a derivative
  Vector type: PCR template for yeast tagging cassette
  Selectable markers: HIS3
Growth in bacteria
  Bacterial resistance: Ampicillin, 100 μg/mL
  Growth temperature: 37°C
  Growth strain: DH5alpha
  Copy number: High Copy
Gene/Insert
  Gene/Insert name: IAA17(71-116) (alt names: AID (Auxin-inducible degron); AXR3)
  Species: A. thaliana (mustard weed)
  Entrez Gene: AXR3 (a.k.a. AT1G04250, AUXIN RESISTANT 3, AtIAA17, F19P19.31, F19P19_31, IAA17, indole-3-acetic acid inducible 17)
  Tag / fusion protein: 9xMyc (C terminal on insert)
  Cloning method: Restriction Enzyme; 5′ cloning site Unknown (unknown if destroyed); 3′ cloning site Unknown (unknown if destroyed)
  Sequencing primers: 5′ CGTACGCTGCAGGTCGAC; 3′ TCGATGAATTCGAGCTCG
Resource information
  A portion of this plasmid was derived from a plasmid made by: The parent vector encoding AID was a kind gift from Masato Kanemaki (National Institute of Genetics, Mishima, Japan).
Terms and licenses: Academic/Nonprofit Terms; Industry Terms: Not Available to Industry
How to cite: pHis-AID*-9myc was a gift from Helle Ulrich (Addgene plasmid # 99524 ; http://n2t.net/addgene:99524 ; RRID:Addgene_99524)
