[The description below was written by a language model from this plasmid's Addgene catalogue record and pLannotate feature annotations shown in this document.]
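Description:
pHis-AID*-9myc is a pFA6a-derived plasmid that serves as a PCR template for C-terminal tagging of genes in Saccharomyces cerevisiae, rather than as a vector that replicates in yeast. In E. coli it is maintained through a high-copy ColE1/pUC-type origin and selected with ampicillin via the β-lactamase gene. The annotation shows no yeast origin or centromere, which fits its intended use as an amplifiable integration cassette. Short remnants of lacI, rop and bom, together with flanking T7 and SP6 promoters, are backbone leftovers with no evident role in the cassette.

The payload begins with AID*, a truncated auxin-inducible degron made of residues 71–116 of Arabidopsis thaliana IAA17 (AXR3), which the annotation software detects as a mini-AID fragment. It is followed by nine tandem Myc epitopes, which the annotation matches as a partial 13xMyc array. No promoter lies upstream of this coding segment, because the cassette is meant to be fused in frame to the 3′ end of a chromosomal open reading frame and expressed from that gene's own promoter. Downstream sits the HIS3MX marker: the Schizosaccharomyces pombe his5 gene, which complements S. cerevisiae his3, under the Ashbya gossypii TEF promoter and terminator. These heterologous sequences limit recombination with the native HIS3 locus.

In typical use, the degron–tag–marker module is amplified with primers carrying homology to the target locus, and integrants are selected on medium lacking histidine. In strains expressing the TIR1 F-box protein, adding auxin triggers ubiquitin-dependent degradation of the tagged protein, giving conditional depletion. The Myc epitopes allow its levels to be followed by immunodetection.
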