Features (pLannotate 1.2.2; 13 found; start..end, strand, type, name):
     79..216     +  CDS            mini-AID (fragment): minimal degron from the auxin-responsive IAA17 protein of Arabidopsis thaliana (Kubota et al., 2013) acts as an auxin-inducible degron (AID) in the presence of TIR1
    229..579     +  CDS            13xMyc (fragment): 13 tandem Myc epitope tags
    648..991     +  promoter       TEF promoter: Ashbya gossypii TEF promoter
    992..1645    +  CDS            S. pombe his5: imidazoleglycerol-phosphate dehydratase, required for histidine biosynthesis; Schizosaccharomyces pombe his5; yeast auxotrophic marker; corresponds to S. cerevisiae HIS3
   1651..1848    +  terminator     TEF terminator: Ashbya gossypii TEF terminator
   1953..1971    -  promoter       T7 promoter: promoter for bacteriophage T7 RNA polymerase
   1993..2046    -  CDS            lacI (fragment): lac repressor; lacI; The lac repressor binds to the lac operator to inhibit transcription in E. coli. This inhibition can be relieved by adding lactose or isopropyl-β-D-thiogalactopyranoside (IPTG).
   2229..2817    -  rep_origin     ori: high-copy-number ColE1/pMB1/pBR322/pUC origin of replication
   2988..3848    -  CDS            AmpR: β-lactamase; bla; confers resistance to ampicillin, carbenicillin, and related antibiotics
   3849..3953    -  promoter       AmpR promoter: bla
   4048..4083    +  CDS            rop (fragment): Rop protein, which maintains plasmids at low copy number; rop
   4185..4236    +  misc_feature   bom (fragment): basis of mobility region from pBR322
   4299..2       +  promoter       SP6 promoter (across the origin): promoter for bacteriophage SP6 RNA polymerase
>Addgene plasmid #99524 | pHis-AID*-9myc | addgene full sequence | sequence record 191054 | Addgene NGS Result
GAACGCGGCCGCCAGCTGAAGCTTCGTACGCTGCAGGTCGACGGTGCAGGCGCCGGGGCTGGTGCTGGGG
CAGGTACCCCTAAAGATCCAGCCAAACCTCCGGCCAAGGCACAAGTTGTGGGATGGCCACCGGTGAGATC
ATACCGGAAGAACGTGATGGTTTCCTGCCAAAAATCAAGCGGTGGCCCGGAGGCGGCGGCGTTCGTGAAG
GTATCACCCGGGGCTAGTGGTGAACAAAAGTTGATTTCTGAAGAAGATTTGAACGGTGAACAAAAGCTAA
TCTCCGAGGAAGACTTGAACGGTGAACAAAAATTAATCTCAGAAGAAGACTTGAACGGATCCTCTAGAGG
TGAACAAAAGTTGATTTCTGAAGAAGATTTGAACGGTGAACAAAAGCTAATCTCCGAGGAAGACTTGAAC
GGTGAACAAAAATTAATCTCAGAAGAAGACTTGAACGGATCCTCTAGAGGTGAACAAAAGTTGATTTCTG
AAGAAGATTTGAACGGTGAACAAAAGCTAATCTCCGAGGAAGACTTGAACGGTGAACAAAAATTAATCTC
AGAAGAAGACTTGAACGGATCCACTAGCTAAAAAGGCGCGCCAGATCTGTTTAGCTTGCCTCGTCCCCGC
CGGGTCACCCGGCCAGCGACATGGAGGCCCAGAATACCCTCCTTGACAGTCTTGACGTGCGCAGCTCAGG
GGCATGATGTGACTGTCGCCCGTACATTTAGCCCATACATCCCCATGTATAATCATTTGCATCCATACAT
TTTGATGGCCGCACGGCGCGAAGCAAAAATTACGGCTCCTCGCTGCAGACCTGCGAGCAGGGAAACGCTC
CCCTCACAGACGCGTTGAATTGTCCCCACGCCGCGCCCCTGTAGAGAAATATAAAAGGTTAGGATTTGCC
ACTGAGGTTCTTCTTTCATATACTTCCTTTTAAAATCTTGCTAGGATACAGTTCTCACATCACATCCGAA
CATAAACAACCATGGGTAGGAGGGCTTTTGTAGAAAGAAATACGAACGAAACGAAAATCAGCGTTGCCAT
CGCTTTGGACAAAGCTCCCTTACCTGAAGAGTCGAATTTTATTGATGAACTTATAACTTCCAAGCATGCA
AACCAAAAGGGAGAACAAGTAATCCAAGTAGACACGGGAATTGGATTCCTGGATCACATGTATCATGCAC
TGGCTAAACATGCAGGCTGGAGCTTACGACTTTACTCAAGAGGTGATTTAATCATCGATGATCATCACAC
TGCAGAAGATACTGCTATTGCACTTGGTATTGCATTCAAGCAGGCTATGGGTAACTTTGCCGGCGTTAAA
AGATTTGGACATGCTTATTGTCCACTTGACGAAGCCCTTTCTAGAAGCGTAGTTGACTTGTCGGGACGGC
CCTATGCTGTTATCGATTTGGGATTAAAGCGTGAAAAGGTTGGGGAATTGTCCTGTGAAATGATCCCTCA
CTTACTATATTCCTTTTCGGTAGCAGCTGGAATTACTTTGCATGTTACCTGCTTATATGGTAGTAATGAC
CATCATCGTGCTGAAAGCGCTTTTAAATCTCTGGCTGTTGCCATGCGCGCGGCTACTAGTCTTACTGGAA
GTTCTGAAGTCCCAAGCACGAAGGGAGTGTTGTAAAGAGTACTGACAATAAAAAGATTCTTGTTTTCAAG
AACTTGTCATTTGTATAGTTTTTTTATATTGTAGTTGTTCTATTTTAATCAAATGTTAGCGTGATTTATA
TTTTTTTTCGCCTCGACATCATCTGCCCAGATGCGAAGTTAAGTGCGCAGAAAGTAATATCATGCGTCAA
TCGTATGTGAATGCTGGTCGCTATACTGCTGTCGATTCGATACTAACGCCGCCATCCAGTTTAAACGAGC
TCGAATTCATCGATGATATCAGATCCACTAGTGGCCTATGCGGCCGCGGATCTGCCGGTCTCCCTATAGT
GAGTCGTATTAATTTCGATAAGCCAGGTTAACCTGCATTAATGAATCGGCCAACGCGCGGGGAGAGGCGG
TTTGCGTATTGGGCGCTCTTCCGCTTCCTCGCTCACTGACTCGCTGCGCTCGGTCGTTCGGCTGCGGCGA
GCGGTATCAGCTCACTCAAAGGCGGTAATACGGTTATCCACAGAATCAGGGGATAACGCAGGAAAGAACA
TGTGAGCAAAAGGCCAGCAAAAGGCCAGGAACCGTAAAAAGGCCGCGTTGCTGGCGTTTTTCCATAGGCT
CCGCCCCCCTGACGAGCATCACAAAAATCGACGCTCAAGTCAGAGGTGGCGAAACCCGACAGGACTATAA
AGATACCAGGCGTTTCCCCCTGGAAGCTCCCTCGTGCGCTCTCCTGTTCCGACCCTGCCGCTTACCGGAT
ACCTGTCCGCCTTTCTCCCTTCGGGAAGCGTGGCGCTTTCTCATAGCTCACGCTGTAGGTATCTCAGTTC
GGTGTAGGTCGTTCGCTCCAAGCTGGGCTGTGTGCACGAACCCCCCGTTCAGCCCGACCGCTGCGCCTTA
TCCGGTAACTATCGTCTTGAGTCCAACCCGGTAAGACACGACTTATCGCCACTGGCAGCAGCCACTGGTA
ACAGGATTAGCAGAGCGAGGTATGTAGGCGGTGCTACAGAGTTCTTGAAGTGGTGGCCTAACTACGGCTA
CACTAGAAGAACAGTATTTGGTATCTGCGCTCTGCTGAAGCCAGTTACCTTCGGAAAAAGAGTTGGTAGC
TCTTGATCCGGCAAACAAACCACCGCTGGTAGCGGTGGTTTTTTTGTTTGCAAGCAGCAGATTACGCGCA
GAAAAAAAGGATCTCAAGAAGATCCTTTGATCTTTTCTACGGGGTCTGACGCTCAGTGGAACGAAAACTC
ACGTTAAGGGATTTTGGTCATGAGATTATCAAAAAGGATCTTCACCTAGATCCTTTTAAATTAAAAATGA
AGTTTTAAATCAATCTAAAGTATATATGAGTAAACTTGGTCTGACAGTTACCAATGCTTAATCAGTGAGG
CACCTATCTCAGCGATCTGTCTATTTCGTTCATCCATAGTTGCCTGACTCCCCGTCGTGTAGATAACTAC
GATACGGGAGGGCTTACCATCTGGCCCCAGTGCTGCAATGATACCGCGAGACCCACGCTCACCGGCTCCA
GATTTATCAGCAATAAACCAGCCAGCCGGAAGGGCCGAGCGCAGAAGTGGTCCTGCAACTTTATCCGCCT
CCATCCAGTCTATTAATTGTTGCCGGGAAGCTAGAGTAAGTAGTTCGCCAGTTAATAGTTTGCGCAACGT
TGTTGCCATTGCTACAGGCATCGTGGTGTCACGCTCGTCGTTTGGTATGGCTTCATTCAGCTCCGGTTCC
CAACGATCAAGGCGAGTTACATGATCCCCCATGTTGTGCAAAAAAGCGGTTAGCTCCTTCGGTCCTCCGA
TCGTTGTCAGAAGTAAGTTGGCCGCAGTGTTATCACTCATGGTTATGGCAGCACTGCATAATTCTCTTAC
TGTCATGCCATCCGTAAGATGCTTTTCTGTGACTGGTGAGTACTCAACCAAGTCATTCTGAGAATAGTGT
ATGCGGCGACCGAGTTGCTCTTGCCCGGCGTCAATACGGGATAATACCGCGCCACATAGCAGAACTTTAA
AAGTGCTCATCATTGGAAAACGTTCTTCGGGGCGAAAACTCTCAAGGATCTTACCGCTGTTGAGATCCAG
TTCGATGTAACCCACTCGTGCACCCAACTGATCTTCAGCATCTTTTACTTTCACCAGCGTTTCTGGGTGA
GCAAAAACAGGAAGGCAAAATGCCGCAAAAAAGGGAATAAGGGCGACACGGAAATGTTGAATACTCATAC
TCTTCCTTTTTCAATATTATTGAAGCATTTATCAGGGTTATTGTCTCATGAGCGGATACATATTTGAATG
TATTTAGAAAAATAAACAAATAGGGGTTCCGCGCACATTTCCCCGAAAAGTGCCACCTGACGTCTAAGAA
ACCATTATTATCATGACATTAACCTATAAAAATAGGCGTATCACGAGGCCCTTTCGTCTCGCGCGTTTCG
GTGATGACGGTGAAAACCTCTGACACATGCAGCTCCCGGAGACGGTCACAGCTTGTCTGTAAGCGGATGC
CGGGAGCAGACAAGCCCGTCAGGGCGCGTCAGCGGGTGTTGGCGGGTGTCGGGGCTGGCTTAACTATGCG
GCATCAGAGCAGATTGTACTGAGAGTGCACCATATGGACATATTGTCGTTAGAACGCGGCTACAATTAAT
ACATAACCTTATGTATCATACACATACGATTTAGGTGACACTATA
